>Addgene plasmid #199065 | pGLDV_5 [28o1G] | addgene full sequence | sequence record 397957 | Addgene NGS Result
TAGCGTGCGAACAGCACGCTATTGTTGTATCATTACTCGCATCCATTCTCAGGCTGTCTCGTCTCGTCTC
CGAGCTCTTCAATGAGGAGTGAGACCGAAAGTGAAACGTGATTTCATGCGTCATTTTGAACATTTTGTAA
ATCTTATTTAATAATGTGTGCGGCAATTCACATTTAATTTATGAATGTTTTCTTAACATCGCGGCAACTC
AAGAAACGGCAGGTTCGGATCTTAGCTACTAGAGAAAGAGGAGAAATACTAGATGCGTAAAGGCGAAGAA
CTGTTCACTGGTGTCGTCCCTATTCTGGTGGAACTGGATGGTGATGTCAACGGTCATAAGTTTTCCGTGC
GTGGCGAGGGTGAAGGTGACGCAACTAATGGTAAACTGACGCTGAAGTTCATCTGTACTACTGGTAAACT
GCCGGTTCCTTGGCCGACTCTGGTAACGACGCTGACTTATGGTGTTCAGTGCTTTGCTCGTTATCCGGAC
CATATGAAGCAGCATGACTTCTTCAAGTCCGCCATGCCGGAAGGCTATGTGCAGGAACGCACGATTTCCT
TTAAGGATGACGGCACGTACAAAACGCGTGCGGAAGTGAAATTTGAAGGCGATACCCTGGTAAACCGCAT
TGAGCTGAAAGGCATTGACTTTAAAGAGGACGGCAATATCCTGGGCCATAAGCTGGAATACAATTTTAAC
AGCCACAATGTTTACATCACCGCCGATAAACAAAAAAATGGCATTAAAGCGAATTTTAAAATTCGCCACA
ACGTGGAGGATGGCAGCGTGCAGCTGGCTGATCACTACCAGCAAAACACTCCAATCGGTGATGGTCCTGT
TCTGCTGCCAGACAATCACTATCTGAGCACGCAAAGCGTTCTGTCTAAAGATCCGAACGAGAAACGCGAT
CATATGGTTCTGCTGGAGTTCGTAACCGCAGCGGGCATCACGCATGGTATGGATGAACTGTACAAATGAT
TCAGCCAAAAAACTTAAGACCGCCGGTCTTGTCCACTACCTTGCAGTAATGCGGTGGACAGGATCGGCGG
TTTTCTTTTCTCTTCTCAAGGTCTCACGCTAGCATGAAGAGCACCCCAGGATACATAGATTACCACAACT
CCGAGCCCTTCCACCTAGCGTGCTAACCACGCACGCTATTGTTGTATAGGCTAGGTGGAGGCTCAGTGAT
GATAAGTCTGCGATGGTGGATGCATGTGTCATGGTCATAGCTGTTTCCTGTGTGAAATTGTTATCCGCTC
AGAGGGCACAATCCTATTCCGCGCTATCCGACAATCTCCAAGACATTAGGTGGAGTTCAGTTCGGCGTAT
GGCATATGTCGCTGGAAAGAACATGTGAGCAAAAGGCCAGCAAAAGGCCAGGAACCGTAAAAAGGCCGCG
TTGCTGGCGTTTTTCCATAGGCTCCGCCCCCCTGACGAGCATCACAAAAATCGACGCTCAAGTCAGAGGT
GGCGAAACCCGACAGGACTATAAAGATACCAGGCGTTTCCCCCTGGAAGCTCCCTCGTGCGCTCTCCTGT
TCCGACCCTGCCGCTTACCGGATACCTGTCCGCCTTTCTCCCTTCGGGAAGCGTGGCGCTTTCTCATAGC
TCACGCTGTAGGTATCTCAGTTCGGTGTAGGTCGTTCGCTCCAAGCTGGGCTGTGTGCACGAACCCCCCG
TTCAGCCCGACCGCTGCGCCTTATCCGGTAACTATCGTCTTGAGTCCAACCCGGTAAGACACGACTTATC
GCCACTGGCAGCAGCCACTGGTAACAGGATTAGCAGAGCGAGGTATGTAGGCGGTGCTACAGAGTTCTTG
AAGTGGTGGCCTAACTACGGCTACACTAGAAGAACAGTATTTGGTATCTGCGCTCTGCTGAAGCCAGTTA
CCTTCGGAAAAAGAGTTGGTAGCTCTTGATCCGGCAAACAAACCACCGCTGGTAGCGGTGGTTTTTTTGT
TTGCAAGCAGCAGATTACGCGCAGAAAAAAAGGATCTCAAGAAGATCCTTTGATCTTTTCTACGGGGTCT
GACGCTCTATTCAACAAAGCCGCCGTCCCGTCAAGTCAGCGTAAATGGGTAGGGGGCTTCAAATCGTCCG
CTCTGCCAGTGTTACAACCAATTAACAAATTCTGATTAGAAAAACTCATCGAGCATCAAATGAAACTGCA
ATTTATTCATATCAGGATTATCAATACCATATTTTTGAAAAAGCCGTTTCTGTAATGAAGGAGAAAACTC
ACCGAGGCAGTTCCATAGGATGGCAAGATCCTGGTATCGGTCTGCGATTCCGACTCGTCCAACATCAATA
CAACCTATTAATTTCCCCTCGTCAAAAATAAGGTTATCAAGTGAGAAATCACCATGAGTGACGACTGAAT
CCGGTGAGAATGGCAAAAGCTTATGCATTTCTTTCCAGACTTGTTCAACAGGCCAGCCATTACGCTCGTC
ATCAAAATCACTCGCATCAACCAAACCGTTATTCATTCGTGATTGCGCCTGAGCGAGACGAAATACGCGA
TCGCTGTTAAAAGGACAATTACAAACAGGAATCGAATGCAACCGGCGCAGGAACACTGCCAGCGCATCAA
CAATATTTTCACCTGAATCAGGATATTCTTCTAATACCTGGAATGCTGTTTTCCCGGGGATCGCAGTGGT
GAGTAACCATGCATCATCAGGAGTACGGATAAAATGCTTGATGGTCGGAAGAGGCATAAATTCCGTCAGC
CAGTTTAGTCTGACCATCTCATCTGTAACATCATTGGCAACGCTACCTTTGCCATGTTTCAGAAACAACT
CTGGCGCATCGGGCTTCCCATACAATCGATAGATTGTCGCACCTGATTGCCCGACATTATCGCGAGCCCA
TTTATACCCATATAAATCAGCATCCATGTTGGAATTTAATCGCGGCCTCGAGCAAGACGTTTCCCGTTGA
ATATGGCTCATAACACCCCTTGTATTACTGTTTATGTAAGCAGACAGTTTTATTGTTCATGATGATATAT
TTTTATCTTGTGCAATGTAACATCAGAGATTTTGAGACACAACGTGGCTTTCCCCCGCCGCTCTAGAACT
AGTGGATCCAAATAAAACGAAAGGCTCAGTCGAAAGACTGGGCCTTTCGTTTTATCTGTTGTTTGTCGCA
TTATACGAGACGTCCAGGTTGGGATACCTGAAACAAAACCCATCGTACGGCCAAGGAAGTCTCCAATAAC
TGTGATCCACCACAAGCGCCAGGGTTTTCCCAGTCACGACGTTGTAAAACGACGGCCAGTCATGCATAAT
CCGCACGCATCTGGAATAAGGAAGTGCCATTCCGCCTGACCT
Features (pLannotate 1.2.2; 6 found; start..end, strand, type, name):
    263..976     +  CDS            superfolder GFP: GFP variant that folds robustly even when fused to poorly folded proteins (Pédelacq et al., 2006)
   1412..2000    -  rep_origin     ori: high-copy-number ColE1/pMB1/pBR322/pUC origin of replication
   2136..2951    -  CDS            KanR: aminoglycoside phosphotransferase; aph(3')-Ia; confers resistance to kanamycin in bacteria or G418 (Geneticin®) in eukaryotes
   3067..3089    +  misc_feature   MCS (fragment): pBluescript multiple cloning site
   3089..3135    +  terminator     rrnB T1 terminator: transcription terminator T1 from the E. coli rrnB gene
   3237..3280    -  CDS            lacZα (fragment): LacZα fragment of β-galactosidase; lacZ fragment
