[The description below was written by a language model from this plasmid's Addgene catalogue record and pLannotate feature annotations shown in this document.]
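Description:
pGLDV_5 [28o1G] is a small (about 3.3 kb) empty-backbone synthetic biology vector that serves as an "Odd" level receiver in a hierarchical DNA assembly scheme. Part of it was derived from an earlier published assembly toolkit. It is propagated in E. coli from a high-copy ColE1/pUC-type origin and selected with kanamycin through the aph(3')-Ia aminoglycoside phosphotransferase gene (KanR). No gene insert is recorded, because the plasmid is meant to accept parts rather than deliver a payload.

The main functional element is a superfolder GFP coding sequence that acts as a dropout marker. In vectors of this kind the fluorescent cassette occupies the cloning position and is replaced when incoming fragments are assembled correctly. Colonies carrying the unmodified vector stay fluorescent, while successful assemblies are non-fluorescent and easy to pick out. The feature table does not annotate the promoter driving the reporter or the restriction sites flanking the dropout, so the enzyme used for Odd-level assembly cannot be stated from the record. The depositor notes that glucose represses dropout expression and that unrepressed expression can select for escape mutants, which suggests a catabolite-sensitive promoter. That comment calls the reporter sfYFP, whereas the purpose field and the sequence annotation both call it sfGFP. An rrnB T1 terminator and short remnants of a pBluescript-type multiple cloning site and lacZα lie near the cassette, probably as insulation and leftovers of vector ancestry.

The associated publication describes a framework for high-throughput identification of functional origins of replication in non-model bacteria. This suggests the vector is used as an intermediate for building multi-part plasmids in that workflow.
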