Addgene plasmid #199065: pGLDV_5 [28o1G]
Purpose: (Empty Backbone) Odd assembly vector with sfGFP dropout for Odd level assemblies
Depositing lab: Charlie Gilbert & Nili Ostrov & Cultivarium Tools. Depositing organization: Cultivarium, Convergent Research. Publication: A scalable framework for high-throughput identification of functional origins of replication in non-model bacteria. Gilbert C, Brumwell SL, Crits-Christoph A, Kang SC, Martin-Moldes Z, Alsharif W, Esmurria A, Nguyen M-A, Lee HH, Ostrov N. bioRxiv 2023.05.19.541510 10.1101/2023.05.19.541510.
Backbone
  Vector backbone: n/a
  Vector type: Synthetic Biology
Growth in bacteria
  Bacterial resistance: Kanamycin, 50 μg/mL
  Growth temperature: 37°C
  Growth strain: E. coli Zymo 10B
  Growth instructions: Supplement LB growth medium with 2% glucose (w/v)
  Copy number: High Copy
Gene/Insert
  Gene/Insert name: None
Resource information
  A portion of this plasmid was derived from a plasmid made by: Jim Haseloff (Pollak et al. 2018 https://doi.org/10.1111/nph.15625)
Terms and licenses: Academic/Nonprofit Terms; Industry Terms: Not Available to Industry
Depositor comments: For standard propagation, supplement LB growth medium with 2% glucose (w/v) to repress sfYFP dropout expression, otherwise escape mutants may arise.
How to cite: pGLDV_5 [28o1G] was a gift from Charlie Gilbert & Nili Ostrov & Cultivarium Tools (Addgene plasmid # 199065 ; http://n2t.net/addgene:199065 ; RRID:Addgene_199065)
